Addgene plasmid #176247: pNOC_hfnCas12a_crRNA NR1
Purpose: pNOC episomal plasmid harboring the humanized fnCas12a gene sequence without Nlux tag and crRNA targeting the Nitrate reductase gene of N. oceanica IMET1 with spacer 1
Depositing lab: John van der Oost. Depositing organization: Wageningen University, Department Agrotechnology & Food Sciences. Publication: Comprehensive Genome Engineering Toolbox for Microalgae Nannochloropsis oceanica Based on CRISPR-Cas Systems. Naduthodi MIS, Sudfeld C, Avitzigiannis EK, Trevisan N, van Lith E, Alcaide Sancho J, D'Adamo S, Barbosa M, van der Oost J. ACS Synth Biol. 2021 Dec 17;10(12):3369-3378. doi: 10.1021/acssynbio.1c00329. Epub 2021 Nov 18. PubMed 34793143.
Backbone
  Vector backbone: pUC19
  Vector type: CRISPR, Synthetic Biology ; Expression in microalgae Nannochloropsis oceanica
  Selectable markers: Zeocin
Growth in bacteria
  Bacterial resistance: Ampicillin, 100 μg/mL
  Growth temperature: 37°C
  Growth strain: DH5alpha
  Copy number: High Copy
Gene/Insert
  Gene/Insert name: humanized fnCas12a
  Species: Francisella novicida
Resource information
  A portion of this plasmid was derived from a plasmid made by: The backbone of plasmid was a gift from Eva Farre from Michigan State University. And the Cas12a sequence was obtained from the Addgene plasmid # 69976
Terms and licenses: Academic/Nonprofit Terms; Industry Terms: Not Available to Industry
How to cite: pNOC_hfnCas12a_crRNA NR1 was a gift from John van der Oost (Addgene plasmid # 176247 ; http://n2t.net/addgene:176247 ; RRID:Addgene_176247)
