[The description below was written by a language model from this plasmid's Addgene catalogue record and pLannotate feature annotations shown in this document.]
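Description:
pNOC_hfnCas12a_crRNA NR1 is an 11.6 kb episomal CRISPR plasmid for genome editing in the oleaginous microalga Nannochloropsis oceanica, built on a pUC19 backbone. In E. coli it is maintained at high copy through the ColE1/pUC origin and selected with ampicillin via the β-lactamase gene and its native promoter. A yeast-derived CEN6/ARS element lies next to the bacterial module. In the pNOC design this is presumably what lets the plasmid persist as a non-integrating episome in the alga, although the record itself only calls the plasmid "episomal". Algal transformants are selected with Zeocin through the Sh ble (BleoR) coding sequence.

The payload is a humanized (human codon-optimized) coding sequence for Francisella novicida Cas12a (Cpf1), here without the Nlux luciferase tag carried by related constructs in the series. It is paired with a crRNA whose spacer (spacer 1) targets the nitrate reductase gene of N. oceanica IMET1. The crRNA is not annotated in the feature table, but a fragment of the sTRSV hammerhead ribozyme is detected upstream of the Cas12a gene on the opposite strand. This suggests a ribozyme-flanked crRNA transcript that self-cleaves to release a defined guide. The promoters and terminators driving Cas12a, the crRNA and the Zeocin marker are not annotated or named in the record, so large stretches of the sequence remain uncharacterized here.

The construct belongs to a CRISPR-Cas toolbox for N. oceanica, and it serves to disrupt the nitrate reductase locus by expressing nuclease and guide from an episome rather than from an integrated transgene.
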