Features (pLannotate 1.2.2; 8 found; start..end, strand, type, name):
      1..589     -  rep_origin     ori: high-copy-number ColE1/pMB1/pBR322/pUC origin of replication
    760..1620    -  CDS            AmpR: β-lactamase; bla; confers resistance to ampicillin, carbenicillin, and related antibiotics
   1621..1725    -  promoter       AmpR promoter: bla
   1762..2265    +  misc_feature   CEN/ARS: S. cerevisiae CEN6 centromere fused to an autonomously replicating sequence
   3436..3459    -  misc_RNA       sTRSV HHRz (fragment): hammerhead ribozyme from the tobacco ringspot virus satellite RNA (Khvorova et al., 2003)
   4709..8605    +  CDS            cas12a: CS12A_FRATN - Also known as cpf1 From Francisella tularensis subsp. novicida (strain U112).
   9318..9335    +  misc_feature   MCS (fragment): pUC18/19 multiple cloning site
  10243..10617   -  CDS            BleoR: antibiotic-binding protein; Sh ble from Streptoalloteichus hindustanus; confers resistance to bleomycin, phleomycin, and Zeocin™
>Addgene plasmid #176247 | pNOC_hfnCas12a_crRNA NR1 | addgene full sequence | sequence record 346571 | Addgene NGS Result
TTTCCATAGGCTCCGCCCCCCTGACGAGCATCACAAAAATCGACGCTCAAGTCAGAGGTGGCGAAACCCG
ACAGGACTATAAAGATACCAGGCGTTTCCCCCTGGAAGCTCCCTCGTGCGCTCTCCTGTTCCGACCCTGC
CGCTTACCGGATACCTGTCCGCCTTTCTCCCTTCGGGAAGCGTGGCGCTTTCTCATAGCTCACGCTGTAG
GTATCTCAGTTCGGTGTAGGTCGTTCGCTCCAAGCTGGGCTGTGTGCACGAACCCCCCGTTCAGCCCGAC
CGCTGCGCCTTATCCGGTAACTATCGTCTTGAGTCCAACCCGGTAAGACACGACTTATCGCCACTGGCAG
CAGCCACTGGTAACAGGATTAGCAGAGCGAGGTATGTAGGCGGTGCTACAGAGTTCTTGAAGTGGTGGCC
TAACTACGGCTACACTAGAAGAACAGTATTTGGTATCTGCGCTCTGCTGAAGCCAGTTACCTTCGGAAAA
AGAGTTGGTAGCTCTTGATCCGGCAAACAAACCACCGCTGGTAGCGGTGGTTTTTTTGTTTGCAAGCAGC
AGATTACGCGCAGAAAAAAAGGATCTCAAGAAGATCCTTTGATCTTTTCTACGGGGTCTGACGCTCAGTG
GAACGAAAACTCACGTTAAGGGATTTTGGTCATGAGATTATCAAAAAGGATCTTCACCTAGATCCTTTTA
AATTAAAAATGAAGTTTTAAATCAATCTAAAGTATATATGAGTAAACTTGGTCTGACAGTTACCAATGCT
TAATCAGTGAGGCACCTATCTCAGCGATCTGTCTATTTCGTTCATCCATAGTTGCCTGACTCCCCGTCGT
GTAGATAACTACGATACGGGAGGGCTTACCATCTGGCCCCAGTGCTGCAATGATACCGCGAGACCCACGC
TCACCGGCTCCAGATTTATCAGCAATAAACCAGCCAGCCGGAAGGGCCGAGCGCAGAAGTGGTCCTGCAA
CTTTATCCGCCTCCATCCAGTCTATTAATTGTTGCCGGGAAGCTAGAGTAAGTAGTTCGCCAGTTAATAG
TTTGCGCAACGTTGTTGCCATTGCTACAGGCATCGTGGTGTCACGCTCGTCGTTTGGTATGGCTTCATTC
AGCTCCGGTTCCCAACGATCAAGGCGAGTTACATGATCCCCCATGTTGTGCAAAAAAGCGGTTAGCTCCT
TCGGTCCTCCGATCGTTGTCAGAAGTAAGTTGGCCGCAGTGTTATCACTCATGGTTATGGCAGCACTGCA
TAATTCTCTTACTGTCATGCCATCCGTAAGATGCTTTTCTGTGACTGGTGAGTACTCAACCAAGTCATTC
TGAGAATAGTGTATGCGGCGACCGAGTTGCTCTTGCCCGGCGTCAATACGGGATAATACCGCGCCACATA
GCAGAACTTTAAAAGTGCTCATCATTGGAAAACGTTCTTCGGGGCGAAAACTCTCAAGGATCTTACCGCT
GTTGAGATCCAGTTCGATGTAACCCACTCGTGCACCCAACTGATCTTCAGCATCTTTTACTTTCACCAGC
GTTTCTGGGTGAGCAAAAACAGGAAGGCAAAATGCCGCAAAAAAGGGAATAAGGGCGACACGGAAATGTT
GAATACTCATACTCTTCCTTTTTCAATATTATTGAAGCATTTATCAGGGTTATTGTCTCATGAGCGGATA
CATATTTGAATGTATTTAGAAAAATAAACAAATAGGGGTTCCGCGCACATTTCCCCGAAAAGTGCCACCT
GGGTCCTTTTCATCACGTGCTATAAAAATAATTATAATTTAAATTTTTTAATATAAATATATAAATTAAA
AATAGAAAGTAAAAAAAGAAATTAAAGAAAAAATAGTTTTTGTTTTCCGAAGATGTAAAAGACTCTAGGG
GGATCGCCAACAAATACTACCTTTTATCTTGTACTTCCTGCTCTCAGGTATTAATGCCGAATTGTTTCAT
CTTGTCTGTGTAGAAGACCACACACGAAAATCCTGTGATTTTACATTTTACTTATCGTTAATCGAATGTA
TATCTATTTAATCTGCTTTTCTTGTCTAATAAATATATATGTAAAGTACGCTTTTTGTTGAAATTTTTTA
AACCTTTGTTTATTTTTTTTTCTTCATTCCGTAACTCTTCTACCTTCTTTATTTACTTTCTAAAATCCAA
ATACAAAACATAAAAATAAATAAACACAGAGTAAATTCCCAAATTATTCCATCATTAAAAGATACGAGGC
GCGTGTAAGTTACAGGCAAGCGATCCGTCTAAGAAACCGGTGCAAAGCTGACGCCCTTTTCGTCGTCGTT
GCTGGTGTTAAAATTGCGCGTTTCTTTTTTTTCCGTCTTTGTCGTCTTTTGACTTTTTTATCTTCTTTTC
TGTCTTCTTTTATTCTTCTCTTCTTCTTCATCACTCCCTCTTCATTTTTCTTCTTCTTTTTCCTCGTCTA
TTGTCCTCGGGCATTACCAGTTGTGCTGCTCACGTGCGCGCAAGCGGTGAAAGGGTGAGAGGATACACGG
ACAACAATCATTGAAAATTACGCTTAAAGCCGGTGCCTGGAAAAGTCCACGCGCAGATGGCCTTTGCTTG
CCTTGCTGCTGCTGCAGCTGCTGCTGCTGTCGCCTGTGATGGTAATGGTTGTTGTTGTGGTCCTGCTTGC
TTGCTAGTTTGCATTGCGTTTGCGGTTGCCTTATGACCGACTCCGTGTGATTGATCCTTAAACATATTTT
ATCATTGATGTGGATTGTGTGACGACGGCAAAAAAGAATTACTTTACACATGACTATCACACCTGCTCCC
CTCCCTTCTCCTTTCAATCGGTCAACTTCCCAACCGCTCCTCGAAAATATTTCAGTTGAATCCTCTACTA
CGTACCCCTTACTTAAATTTACTTTCTCTCTCCCCATCAATGCGCCGTTGTTCTGAAGTTGTATTATTGA
TGGGAGATGATTGGCACTGCACCAGACCTGGCCAAAAGCCACCACAGGTGGCCACATACTCTTGCATGGG
TATACTCTACCGAGGCAAAGATTAAAGTGCACGTCCCCTGCCCCTCTCTCTCCCTACTTCCTTCAGTCTC
AGTGGTTCCGTGCCCGTTCAGCACTACATCGCCCTGCCCGCTGTTCCTTCTCAAACAGCCACCCATCCCA
ACCCACATACACAGAAACAACCTTTCCTACACATTTTCCCAAGTCTTCTCTTCACTATTCTACACTAATA
CACCACCGTGATATGCCGGTTATCTAGATGTCCTTTCTCCTTTCTCATCCTTTCTTTCCCATGGTACCCA
GGAGTCCCATTCGCCATGCCGAAGCATGTTGCCCAGCCGGCGCCAGCGAGGAGGCTGGGACCATGCCGGC
CCAGGACGCGATTGTCGTGGAAGTGGATCTACAACAGTAGAAATTATTTAAAGTTCTTAGACGACGAGCT
TACTCGTTTCGTCCTCACGGACTCATCAGGTCTAAGAAGAGCCAAGGCCTGCTCTTCATCGATTCTGTGG
ATGGAGGGAGGGAAGGAGGGGGGGAGTGAGTGAGTCGAGAGAACGACGACTGGGGCAAAGAGAGGATGAC
GCCACTGCAACAAAAGACAGGGAAGAATAGAGGCTGTTGGAAAACAGGAACACAGTGAAGAATAGAGGCT
GCAGGGTAACAGGCACATTTATCGCAGAGAGGCGGGCGGCAGGGGCGATACGTAAAGAGACCCCTAAACT
TCTCCGCGTCATCCGTTCACGCTACCTCCTTCCCTCCCTTTACTCCCATTGATCACCAAGGCAGCGCCCG
CAGCCACCAGCAGCCACCGTCCTCAGTGTCACAGCTAGACGCGTCCCCATCAGGCAGCAGACCACCAGAA
TATGCGCTTTCGCTTCCCATCATATCCCTCCCTCCTCCCCTTCTATTCCTCATCATGCATCATTTCTTTC
TCCTTGCTGCATGCCCCTCTTCTTACCTTGGCTAAGATCTACCGGAGGAAGAAGTCTTCAACGATAGATA
AATGCCTGTATCGTGATGGTTGTTTGAATGGTGGAAGTGAGCCAGGTATTGAGAACGAGGGGCGCAAGGG
TGCGTGGAAGAAGGCAGGGAGAGGCGAGGCGAAGGAGAAGGGCATGTGGTGGGAACGAAGCCTCCACACC
ACAGCCACCCATGCTTTTCTCTGTTCGAGTTCCCGGGTTCTACTCTCACACACTACACGTGCACAGAAAA
CATTCACGCACAACAGAGATACAGAGGGATCCGTCGAGATGGTCTACACGTCCTAATGTCCCCTGCTTTC
GAAGCCCAGAGCCATCGCTTTCTGTTTTTATCCATTCGCAACACATCCTGTTCTCGCGACCTCTCCTCTT
CCTGGCCACCATCGCTTCTCCGTGCCATGCCCTGTACATCCTTCCCTCCCTCGTTGTCTACCACACTAAT
CATGCGCTCTGCAGCAGACACTCGGCTACTATTTGTGTCGTACGGATTGAGGGGAGGGAGGGGAAGGGAG
GCAAGAAGTAAATCGGTGGTCAACAACAGACGCGGTCTCCCCACCCTCCCTCATTCCTTTCCCCTCCTAT
AATGAGCGAAGAAAGCCATGGACACCGAGTCACCCACTCTCCTAATCCACCACCACCAGGGCACTAACGG
ACTCACGCTCACCAAACTCGGTAACAATATCCACTGCACACAGATACACACGCAACCCTCGAGCATGCCC
AAGAAAAAGCGGAAGGTGAGCATCTACCAGGAGTTCGTCAACAAGTATTCACTGAGTAAGACACTGCGGT
TCGAGCTGATCCCACAGGGCAAGACACTGGAGAACATCAAGGCCCGAGGCCTGATTCTGGACGATGAGAA
GCGGGCAAAAGACTATAAGAAAGCCAAGCAGATCATTGATAAATACCACCAGTTCTTTATCGAGGAAATT
CTGAGCTCCGTGTGCATCAGTGAGGATCTGCTGCAGAATTACTCAGACGTGTACTTCAAGCTGAAGAAGA
GCGACGATGACAACCTGCAGAAGGACTTCAAGTCCGCCAAGGACACCATCAAGAAACAGATTAGCGAGTA
CATCAAGGACTCCGAAAAGTTTAAAAATCTGTTCAACCAGAATCTGATCGATGCTAAGAAAGGCCAGGAG
TCCGACCTGATCCTGTGGCTGAAACAGTCTAAGGACAATGGGATTGAACTGTTCAAGGCTAACTCCGATA
TCACTGATATTGACGAGGCACTGGAAATCATCAAGAGCTTCAAGGGATGGACCACATACTTTAAAGGCTT
CCACGAGAACCGCAAGAACGTGTACTCCAGCAACGACATTCCTACCTCCATCATCTACCGAATCGTCGAT
GACAATCTGCCAAAGTTCCTGGAGAACAAGGCCAAATATGAATCTCTGAAGGACAAAGCTCCCGAGGCAA
TTAATTACGAACAGATCAAGAAAGATCTGGCTGAGGAACTGACATTCGATATCGACTATAAGACTAGCGA
GGTGAACCAGAGGGTCTTTTCCCTGGACGAGGTGTTTGAAATCGCCAATTTCAACAATTACCTGAACCAG
TCCGGCATTACTAAATTCAATACCATCATTGGCGGGAAGTTTGTGAACGGGGAGAATACCAAGCGCAAGG
GAATTAACGAATACATCAATCTGTATAGCCAGCAGATCAACGACAAAACTCTGAAGAAATACAAGATGTC
TGTGCTGTTCAAACAGATCCTGAGTGATACCGAGTCCAAGTCTTTTGTCATTGATAAACTGGAAGATGAC
TCAGACGTGGTCACTACCATGCAGAGCTTTTATGAGCAGATCGCCGCTTTCAAGACAGTGGAGGAAAAAT
CTATTAAGGAAACTCTGAGTCTGCTGTTCGATGACCTGAAAGCCCAGAAGCTGGACCTGAGTAAGATCTA
CTTCAAAAACGATAAGAGTCTGACAGACCTGTCACAGCAGGTGTTTGATGACTATTCCGTGATTGGGACC
GCCGTCCTGGAGTACATTACACAGCAGATCGCTCCAAAGAACCTGGATAATCCCTCTAAGAAAGAGCAGG
AACTGATCGCTAAGAAAACCGAGAAGGCAAAATATCTGAGTCTGGAAACAATTAAGCTGGCACTGGAGGA
GTTCAACAAGCACAGGGATATTGACAAACAGTGCCGCTTTGAGGAAATCCTGGCCAACTTCGCAGCCATC
CCCATGATTTTTGATGAGATCGCCCAGAACAAAGACAATCTGGCTCAGATCAGTATTAAGTACCAGAACC
AGGGCAAGAAAGACCTGCTGCAGGCTTCAGCAGAAGATGACGTGAAAGCCATCAAGGATCTGCTGGACCA
GACCAACAATCTGCTGCACAAGCTGAAAATCTTCCATATTAGTCAGTCAGAGGATAAGGCTAATATCCTG
GATAAAGACGAACACTTCTACCTGGTGTTCGAGGAATGTTACTTCGAGCTGGCAAACATTGTCCCCCTGT
ATAACAAGATTAGGAACTACATCACACAGAAGCCTTACTCTGACGAGAAGTTTAAACTGAACTTCGAAAA
TAGTACCCTGGCCAACGGGTGGGATAAGAACAAGGAGCCTGACAACACAGCTATCCTGTTCATCAAGGAT
GACAAGTACTATCTGGGAGTGATGAATAAGAAAAACAATAAGATCTTCGATGACAAAGCCATTAAGGAGA
ACAAAGGGGAAGGATACAAGAAAATCGTGTATAAGCTGCTGCCCGGCGCAAATAAGATGCTGCCTAAGGT
GTTCTTCAGCGCCAAGAGTATCAAATTCTACAACCCATCCGAGGACATCCTGCGGATTAGAAATCACTCA
ACACATACTAAGAACGGGAGCCCCCAGAAGGGATATGAGAAATTTGAGTTCAACATCGAGGATTGCAGGA
AGTTTATTGACTTCTACAAGCAGAGCATCTCCAAACACCCTGAATGGAAGGATTTTGGCTTCCGGTTTTC
CGACACACAGAGATATAACTCTATCGACGAGTTCTACCGCGAGGTGGAAAATCAGGGGTATAAGCTGACT
TTTGAGAACATTTCTGAAAGTTACATCGACAGCGTGGTCAATCAGGGAAAGCTGTACCTGTTCCAGATCT
ATAACAAAGATTTTTCAGCATACAGCAAGGGCAGACCAAACCTGCATACACTGTACTGGAAGGCCCTGTT
CGATGAGAGGAATCTGCAGGACGTGGTCTATAAACTGAACGGAGAGGCCGAACTGTTTTACCGGAAGCAG
TCTATTCCTAAGAAAATCACTCACCCAGCTAAGGAGGCCATCGCTAACAAGAACAAGGACAATCCTAAGA
AAGAGAGCGTGTTCGAATACGATCTGATTAAGGACAAGCGGTTCACCGAAGATAAGTTCTTTTTCCATTG
TCCAATCACCATTAACTTCAAGTCAAGCGGCGCTAACAAGTTCAACGACGAGATCAATCTGCTGCTGAAG
GAAAAAGCAAACGATGTGCACATCCTGAGCATTGACCGAGGAGAGCGGCATCTGGCCTACTATACCCTGG
TGGATGGCAAAGGGAATATCATTAAGCAGGATACATTCAACATCATTGGCAATGACCGGATGAAAACCAA
CTACCACGATAAACTGGCTGCAATCGAGAAGGATAGAGACTCAGCTAGGAAGGACTGGAAGAAAATCAAC
AACATTAAGGAGATGAAGGAAGGCTATCTGAGCCAGGTGGTCCATGAGATTGCAAAGCTGGTCATCGAAT
ACAATGCCATTGTGGTGTTCGAGGATCTGAACTTCGGCTTTAAGAGGGGGCGCTTTAAGGTGGAAAAACA
GGTCTATCAGAAGCTGGAGAAAATGCTGATCGAAAAGCTGAATTACCTGGTGTTTAAAGATAACGAGTTC
GACAAGACCGGAGGCGTCCTGAGAGCCTACCAGCTGACAGCTCCCTTTGAAACTTTCAAGAAAATGGGAA
AACAGACAGGCATCATCTACTATGTGCCAGCCGGATTCACTTCCAAGATCTGCCCCGTGACCGGCTTTGT
CAACCAGCTGTACCCTAAATATGAGTCAGTGAGCAAGTCCCAGGAATTTTTCAGCAAGTTCGATAAGATC
TGTTATAATCTGGACAAGGGGTACTTCGAGTTTTCCTTCGATTACAAGAACTTCGGCGACAAGGCCGCTA
AGGGGAAATGGACCATTGCCTCCTTCGGATCTCGCCTGATCAACTTTCGAAATTCCGATAAAAACCACAA
TTGGGACACTAGGGAGGTGTACCCAACCAAGGAGCTGGAAAAGCTGCTGAAAGACTACTCTATCGAGTAT
GGACATGGCGAATGCATCAAGGCAGCCATCTGTGGCGAGAGTGATAAGAAATTTTTCGCCAAGCTGACCT
CAGTGCTGAATACAATCCTGCAGATGCGGAACTCAAAGACCGGGACAGAACTGGACTATCTGATTAGCCC
CGTGGCTGATGTCAACGGAAACTTCTTCGACAGCAGACAGGCACCCAAAAATATGCCTCAGGATGCAGAC
GCCAACGGGGCCTACCACATCGGGCTGAAGGGACTGATGCTGCTGGGCCGGATCAAGAACAATCAGGAGG
GGAAGAAGCTGAACCTGGTCATTAAGAACGAGGAATACTTCGAGTTTGTCCAGAATAGAAATAACTACCC
CTACGACGTGCCCGACTACGCGTCCATGGTGGCTAGCCCGAAAAAGAAGAGGAAGGTCTGACAATTGGAA
AGATCCAAGAGAGACGAGTAGAGATTTTTTTTTTGGGATTGATGTTTGTCGTTCTTTGAGTTGTCGTCGA
GTTACGCCTTTTGTAAGAATGTTCCGCAGGAGAGGAGGAGGATGGGCATGAGTGAGGGTGAGAGGGCTTG
CCCGCTTTTTTTTTTAAAAACGCTGAAGACGTGGTTGTCAAACAAACCCCCCATAGAAACGATTTTGTTA
CGGTGCGGTCCAGACGTCACTTGAATGGCTCCGCGGAAAGGCCAGGGAGGGAAGGGGGGAGGGAGGAAAC
ATGAAACATGTTGAACGGCTCAACAGGGTTTGGGGGACAAGAGAGGTAGCGCCCTGATGGACTGCTCCCT
CCCCTCCTTTCCCTCAATGTCTCATTCATCCATGCTTCCCCCTTCTCTCTCTCCCCTCCGTTCCATCCCC
CGCGGGCGTGGTAGTGGCGTGATGGGATCCACTAAAATGTACGTGTAAGAAAAGCCGGTGAGCTTACGCT
TTTGTGAAAGTGGGAGTACGAGTGTTGTGTGTGTGTGTAGTGGTTTCAGACCCCAGACAGAGGCGAAGCA
GAAAAAGCAGACGATGAAGACGACGAAGAAATGAGCAGTCTATTTTTATCGTGGAAACAGAAGAGGTGAT
ATCGTCTCCTGCAGGCATGCAAGCTGATCCACTAGAGGCCATGGCGGCCGCGAGGGTGGACTTGAGAGTG
TGGAAGTGAGTGAGGGTAGAAGATAGAGTAAGGATGGCAGACAAGATGACGATAAAGAAGACGTGGAAGA
GAGGGAAATACACGTACAAAGGAAGAAAACAAGAAAAGGAAAAAGAGGAAAAAATAAACGCAGGCGGAAT
TACTCACTGTTGAAATGGTCTCTCGTCCTGACACGGAAGTTGTACGAACAACACGCATGCACACAACGTA
CTCTTCTTCTGTGTTCTAAATAAAGACTATTTGCTAAGGGAGGGTAGTGGCGATGGTGGCGTACAGTGAC
TTAATGGGGAGGAGCAAATCAATGATGCCTTTTTTGGCATTTTTCTATTGTCTATCTGCGGTACTACAAT
TCGTTGTTATACAGTCACGGATGGAAGGAAGAAGCAGCAGTAGAGTAGGGGATAAACCAATGAGATAAGG
GAGCTGATGTAACGAGACCAGGACGCCTGAAATTAAAGATAGAAAAACCACAAGTAGAGCCAGGAGCGAT
GACCATCTTCCATTTCGTTTCTTCACAACAGTGCTTTTGCTTTCTTCGCTTCTACTCTCTCCTTACTGGC
TACCATGACATTGTTCACTTCTTTCATTTCTCCTTCCCTCTCTCACACACATCCCACCCCTTCGATTTCC
TTCTGCCCTTCTTCCCTCGGGGTCTAGTCTTATTTTGATTGAACCGATGCGTGAATTGGATCGAGTGACT
TGTATGACGGGCACACACACACATGACGACGACAGGTGAGGACTTGAAGGACCTAAGGCATGACACCTAA
AAGGAAGGAAGGCCGAAAGACGACGGCAGAAGTGGGGATCTCTGAAACCAGATCCCTTCTCCTCTTCACT
CCCTCCTCCTGATCCCTGGCCATCAGTCCTGCTCCTCGGCCACGAAGTGCACGCAGTTGCCGGCCGGGTC
GCGCAGGGCGAACTCCCGCCCCCACGGCTGCTCGCCGATCTCGGTCATGGCCGGCCCGGAGGCGTCCCGG
AAGTTCGTGGACACGACCTCCGACCACTCGGCGTACAGCTCGTCCAGGCCGCGCACCCACACCCAGGCCA
GGGTGTTGTCCGGCACCACCTGGTCCTGGACCGCGCTGATGAACAGGGTCACGTCGTCCCGGACCACACC
GGCGAAGTCGTCCTCCACGAAGTCCCGGGAGAACCCGAGCCGGTCGGTCCAGAACTCGACCGCTCCGGCG
ACGTCGCGCGCGGTGAGCACCGGAACGGCACTGGTCAACTTGGCCATCTGCTCGGAGGGGAGGATGAAGG
GAAGGAGGGAGGGGGGAGGGGCATTTATGACAATTAGAACTTCAGAGGTCTACTCCTTGTGTGTAACGAG
GTGAACGACGGGTGAAAGTGTTCGCCTGACAGGACTGGTCGAAGATCGGGGGGAGGGGGCTACCTCTATC
TCTGAGGGCATCTTTCTGATAAGGTGCCTTCAACCGCAACCCCGAAAACCCCTGCCCCCCACCACACCAT
GGACACATGCACGCACGACAAATAGACAGAGCGATGCCAACAGGATTGGTTGTATAGTATGGTTCTGGTA
AGATAGAGGGATTAAATGCCCTGCTCCAGGCCGTGAGGGGCGAACTGGCGCGCTTGTGCTTCTCCTTCTG
TACTTAATCTACATCCCTGACCTTGAACTGGATCTTGACAAATATAGATCCGAAAACCCACTGCCGCACG
AACTTACCATAATTTAAAAAGAGGTTTTAGAGGCGAAGAGTGGAGACTTCTGTGTGAGGTTTGTGAAAAG
GTAAGAAGGAGGGGACAGGAGATCATGAATCTATATCTTAATTAAGCACTTCTGCTGTTTTGAATGGGGT
TAGAGCACAAGTGGGATGCCTGGACTTTCAGGGCATGCAAGCACACACTACGACCACAACAGAAGTCAAA
AGGGTGTAGATAGAGTTTGGCCTCTTGTCTGATGGGCATTCACCCGGCAGTATCCTAGTTAAAACAAAGA
CACATGAAGAGATATAAAGATCATCGCGTGTGCCCTCTAGACGGGCGGGCTATAGAGGAAAGGACAAAAG
ACCGCCAAACCGACGCAGGATGCGGACAGGTTCAGTGCACCAAGGAGGAGGAAACGCCCAACCACGAGGT
CCAAGGCTGGCAGAGAAATAAACGACCCCGTTTAAACATGTGAGCAAAAGGCCAGCAAAAGGCCAGGAAC
CGTAAAAAGGCCGCGTTGCTGGCGTT
